Addgene plasmid #130219: pRDAX-EMMI-017 IRES-WT(H-I)//Esp3I
Purpose: EMMA Kit # 1000000119 extension
Depositing lab: Gary Lewin. Depositing organization: Max-Delbrueck-Centrum fuer Molekulare Medizin (MDC).
Backbone
  Vector backbone: custom built
  Vector type: Synthetic Biology
Growth in bacteria
  Bacterial resistance: Kanamycin, 50 μg/mL
  Growth temperature: 37°C
  Growth strain: DH5alpha
  Copy number: High Copy
Gene/Insert
  Gene/Insert name: IRES wt
  Species: viral
  Cloning method: Restriction Enzyme; 5′ cloning site unknown (unknown if destroyed); 3′ cloning site unknown (unknown if destroyed)
Terms and licenses: Academic/Nonprofit Terms; Industry Terms: Not Available to Industry
How to cite: pRDAX-EMMI-017 IRES-WT(H-I)//Esp3I was a gift from Gary Lewin (Addgene plasmid # 130219 ; http://n2t.net/addgene:130219 ; RRID:Addgene_130219)
