[The description below was written by a language model from this plasmid's Addgene catalogue record and pLannotate feature annotations shown in this document.]
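Description:
pRDAX-EMMI-017 IRES-WT(H-I)//Esp3I is a small (about 2.4 kb) synthetic-biology part plasmid deposited as an extension to the EMMA modular assembly kit. It is built on a custom minimal backbone intended only for propagation in E. coli. A high-copy ColE1/pUC-type origin provides replication. A kanamycin resistance gene (aph(3')-Ia aminoglycoside phosphotransferase), driven by the E. coli cat promoter, provides selection. Three short transcription terminators are annotated in the backbone: phage T3Te between the part and the origin, phage T7Te between the origin and the marker, and the bidirectional tonB terminator upstream of the cat promoter. This arrangement likely serves to insulate the cloned part from transcription arising in the origin and marker cassette.

The payload is a wild-type internal ribosome entry site of viral origin, annotated in the sequence as the encephalomyocarditis virus (EMCV) IRES and spanning roughly 590 bp. An IRES recruits ribosomes internally on an mRNA, allowing cap-independent translation of a downstream open reading frame. It is typically placed between two coding sequences to express both from a single transcript. The plasmid carries no promoter, coding sequence or polyadenylation signal for mammalian expression, so it functions as a donor of the IRES element rather than as an expression vector in its own right. The name suggests that the part occupies the H-to-I position of the assembly scheme and is released with the type IIS enzyme Esp3I. However, the record lists the cloning sites as unknown, and the feature table does not annotate the flanking sites or overhangs.
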