Features (pLannotate 1.2.2; 7 found; start..end, strand, type, name):
     19..605     +  misc_feature   IRES2: internal ribosome entry site (IRES) of the encephalomyocarditis virus (EMCV)
    693..722     +  terminator     T3Te terminator: phage T3 early transcription terminator
    744..1331    +  rep_origin     ori: high-copy-number ColE1/pMB1/pBR322/pUC origin of replication
   1343..1370    -  terminator     T7Te terminator: phage T7 early transcription terminator
   1394..2209    -  CDS            KanR: aminoglycoside phosphotransferase; aph(3')-Ia; confers resistance to kanamycin in bacteria or G418 (Geneticin®) in eukaryotes
   2210..2312    -  promoter       cat promoter: promoter of the E. coli cat gene encoding chloramphenicol acetyltransferase
   2313..2344    -  terminator     tonB terminator: bidirectional E. coli tonB-P14 transcription terminator
>Addgene plasmid #130219 | pRDAX-EMMI-017 IRES-WT(H-I)//Esp3I | depositor full sequence | sequence record 249597 | Full Sequence
AGGCTAGATAGATAGCCGCCCCTCTCCCTCCCCCCCCCCTAACGTTACTGGCCGAAGCCGCTTGGAATAA
GGCCGGTGTGCGTTTGTCTATATGTTATTTTCCACCATATTGCCGTCTTTTGGCAATGTGAGGGCCCGGA
AACCTGGCCCTGTCTTCTTGACGAGCATTCCTAGGGGTCTTTCCCCTCTCGCCAAAGGAATGCAAGGTCT
GTTGAATGTCGTGAAGGAAGCAGTTCCTCTGGTAGCTTCTTGAAGACAAACAACGTCTGTAGCGACCCTT
TGCAGGCAGCGGAACCCCCCACCTGGCGACAGGTGCCTCTGCGGCCAAAAGCCACGTGTATAAGATACAC
CTGCAAAGGCGGCACAACCCCAGTGCCACGTTGTGAGTTGGATAGTTGTGGAAAGAGTCAAATGGCTCTC
CTCAAGCGTATTCAACAAGGGGCTGAAGGATGCCCAGAAGGTACCCCATTGTATGGGATCTGATCTGGGG
CCTCGGTACACATGCTTTACATGTGTTTAGTCGAGGTTAAAAAAACGTCTAGGCCCCCCGAACCACGGGG
ACGTGGTTTTCCTTTGAAAAACACGATGATAATATGGCCACAACCATGGCGTCGAGACGAAACGAATTCA
AGCTTGATATCATTCAGGACGAGCCTCAGACTCCAGCGTAACTGGACTGCAATCAACTCACTGGCTCACC
TTCACGGGTGGGCCTTTCTTCGGTAGAAAATCAAAGGATCTTCTTGAGATCCTTTTTTTCTGCGCGTAAT
CTGCTGCTTGCAAACAAAAAAACCACCGCTACCAGCGGTGGTTTGTTTGCCGGATCAAGAGCTACCAACT
CTTTTTCCGAGGTAACTGGCTTCAGCAGAGCGCAGATACCAAATACTGTTCTTCTAGTGTAGCCGTAGTT
AGGCCACCACTTCAAGAACTCTGTAGCACCGCCTACATACCTCGCTCTGCTAATCCTGTTACCAGTGGCT
GCTGCCAGTGGCGATAAGTCGTGTCTTACCGGGTTGGACTCAAGACGATAGTTACCGGATAAGGCGCAGC
GGTCGGGCTGAACGGGGGGTTCGTGCACACAGCCCAGCTTGGAGCGAACGACCTACACCGAACTGAGATA
CCTACAGCGTGAGCTATGAGAAAGCGCCACGCTTCCCGAAGGGAGAAAGGCGGACAGGTATCCGGTAAGC
GGCAGGGTCGGAACAGGAGAGCGCACGAGGGAGCTTCCAGGGGGAAACGCCTGGTATCTTTATAGTCCTG
TCGGGTTTCGCCACCTCTGACTTGAGCATCGATTTTTGTGATGCTCGTCAGGGGGGCGGAGCCTATGGAA
AAACGCCAGCAACGCAGAAAGGCCCACCCGAAGGTGAGCCAGGTGATTACATTTGGGCCCTCATTAGAAA
AACTCATCGAGCATCAAGTGAAACTGCAATTTATTCATATCAGGATTATCAATACCATATTTTTGAAAAA
GCCGTTTCTGTAATGAAGGAGAAAACTCACCGAGGCAGTTCCATAGGATGGCAAGATCCTGGTATCGGTC
TGCGATTCCGACTCGTCCAACATCAATACAACCTATTAATTTCCCCTCGTCAAAAATAAGGTTATCAAGT
GAGAAATCACCATGAGTGACGACTGAATCCGGTGAGAATGGCAAAAGCTTATGCATTTCTTTCCAGACTT
GTTCAACAGGCCAGCCATTACGCTCGTCATCAAAATCACTCGCACCAACCAAACCGTTATTCATTCGTGA
TTGCGCCTGAGCGAGACGAAATACGCGATCGCCGTTAAAAGGACAATTACAAACAGGAATCGAATGCAAC
CGGCGCAGGAACACTGCCAGCGCATCAACAATATTTTCACCTGAATCAGGATATTCTTCTAATACCTGGA
ATGCTGTTTTCCCTGGGATCGCAGTGGTGAGTAACCATGCATCATCAGGAGTACGGATAAAATGCTTGAT
GGTCGGAAGAGGCATAAATTCCGTCAGCCAGTTTAGCCTGACCATCTCATCTGTAACATCATTGGCAACG
CTACCTTTGCCATGTTTCAGAAACAACTCTGGCGCATCGGGCTTCCCATACAATCGATAGATTGTCGCAC
CTGATTGCCCGACATTATCGCGAGCCCATTTATACCCATATAAATCAGCATCCATGTTGGAATTTAATCG
CGGCCTCGAGCAAGACGTTTCCCGTTGAATATGGCTCATTTTAGCTTCCTTAGCTCCTGAAAATCTCGAT
AACTCAAAAAATACGCCCGGTAGTGATCTTATTTCATTATGGTGAAAGTTGGAACCTCTTACGTGCCGAT
CAAGTCAAAAGCCTCCGGTCGGAGGCTTTTGACTTTCTGCTATGGAGGTCAGGTATGATTTAAATGGTCA
GTATTGAGCGATATCTAGAGAATTCGTCACGTCTCG
